Addgene plasmid #214320: pMSCV-human-pro-IL-18_DDEN29ENGD
Purpose: Expression of gene in mammalian cells by retroviral transduction
Depositing lab: Jonathan Kagan. Depositing organization: Boston Children's Hospital. Publication: Structural insights into cytokine cleavage by inflammatory caspase-4. Devant P, Dong Y, Mintseris J, Ma W, Gygi SP, Wu H, Kagan JC. Nature. 2023 Dec;624(7991):451-459. doi: 10.1038/s41586-023-06751-9. Epub 2023 Nov 22. PubMed 37993712.
Backbone
  Vector backbone: pMSCV-IRES-EGFP
  Backbone size w/o insert (bp): 6400
  Vector type: Retroviral
Growth in bacteria
  Bacterial resistance: Ampicillin, 100 μg/mL
  Growth temperature: 37°C
  Growth strain: NEB Stable
  Copy number: High Copy
Gene/Insert
  Gene/Insert name: IL18 (alt names: pro-IL-18; Pro-Interleukin-18)
  Species: H. sapiens (human)
  Mutation: DDEN29ENGD
  Entrez Gene: IL18 (a.k.a. IGIF, IL-18, IL-1g, IL1F4)
  Promoter: MESV
  Tag / fusion protein: Myc (N terminal on insert); Flag (C terminal on insert)
  Cloning method: Restriction Enzyme; 5′ cloning site NotI (not destroyed); 3′ cloning site SalI (not destroyed)
  Sequencing primers: 5′ MSCV-fwd; 3′ MSCV-rev
Terms and licenses: Academic/Nonprofit Terms; Industry Terms: Not Available to Industry
How to cite: pMSCV-human-pro-IL-18_DDEN29ENGD was a gift from Jonathan Kagan (Addgene plasmid # 214320 ; http://n2t.net/addgene:214320 ; RRID:Addgene_214320)
