[The description below was written by a language model from this plasmid's Addgene catalogue record and pLannotate feature annotations shown in this document.]
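Description:
pMSCV-human-pro-IL-18_DDEN29ENGD is a gammaretroviral transfer plasmid built on the pMSCV-IRES-EGFP backbone for expressing a mutant form of human pro-interleukin-18 in mammalian cells by retroviral transduction. In bacteria it is maintained through a high-copy ColE1/pUC-type origin and selected with ampicillin via the β-lactamase gene. The remaining bacterial annotations (fragments of lacI, rop, bom, lacZα, TcR and a lac promoter/operator) are backbone remnants with no evident role in the construct's function.

The viral portion is bounded by murine embryonic stem cell virus 5′ and 3′ long terminal repeats. The 5′ LTR serves as the promoter for the genomic transcript. It is followed by the MESV Ψ packaging signal and a truncated, start-codon-less gag segment, which together allow the RNA to be encapsidated when gag-pol and envelope functions are supplied in trans by packaging cells. The human IL18 coding sequence was cloned between NotI and SalI sites and carries the mutation recorded as DDEN29ENGD, which from the name appears to be a four-residue substitution near position 29. The record lists an N-terminal Myc tag and a C-terminal FLAG tag, but the feature table annotates only a FLAG fragment immediately after the IL18 open reading frame and does not call the Myc tag separately. Downstream, an EMCV IRES drives translation of EGFP from the same transcript, so transduced cells can be identified or sorted by green fluorescence. The associated publication concerns cytokine cleavage by inflammatory caspase-4, which suggests the construct is used to test how this pro-domain alteration affects pro-IL-18 recognition or processing, with the two terminal tags potentially helping to track cleavage fragments.
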