Features (pLannotate 1.2.2; 21 found; start..end, strand, type, name):
    579..920     +  misc_feature   MESV Ψ: packaging signal of murine embryonic stem cell virus
    987..1403    +  CDS            gag (truncated): truncated Moloney murine leukemia virus (MMLV) gag gene lacking the start codon
   1475..2053    +  CDS            IL18: IL18_HUMAN - Also known as IGIF, IL1F4. Experimental evidence at protein level: Swiss-Prot protein existence level 1. A proinflammatory cytokine primarily involved in polarized T- helper 1 (Th1) cell and natural killer (NK) cell immune responses (Probable). Upon binding to IL18R1 and IL18RAP, forms a signaling ternary complex which activates NF-kappa-B, triggering synthesis of inflammatory mediators (PubMed:14528293, PubMed:25500532). Synergizes with IL12/interleukin-12 to induce IFNG synthesis from T-helper 1 (Th1) cells and natural killer (NK) cells (Probable) (PubMed:10653850). From Homo sa
   2057..2077    +  CDS            FLAG (fragment): FLAG® epitope tag, followed by an enterokinase cleavage site
   2079..2114    -  misc_feature   MCS (fragment): pBluescript multiple cloning site
   2216..2678    +  misc_feature   IRES: internal ribosome entry site (IRES) of the encephalomyocarditis virus (EMCV)
   2692..3411    +  CDS            EGFP: the original enhanced GFP (Yang et al., 1996) mammalian codon-optimized
   3473..3987    +  LTR            3' LTR: 3' long terminal repeat from murine embryonic stem cell virus
   4149..4165    -  protein_bind   lac operator: The lac repressor binds to the lac operator to inhibit transcription in E. coli. This inhibition can be relieved by adding lactose or isopropyl-β-D-thiogalactopyranoside (IPTG). lac repressor encoded by lacI
   4173..4203    -  promoter       lac promoter: promoter for the E. coli lac operon
   4218..4239    -  protein_bind   CAP binding site: CAP binding activates transcription in the presence of cAMP. E. coli catabolite activator protein
   4252..4344    -  CDS            lacI (fragment): lac repressor; lacI; The lac repressor binds to the lac operator to inhibit transcription in E. coli. This inhibition can be relieved by adding lactose or isopropyl-β-D-thiogalactopyranoside (IPTG).
   4527..5115    -  rep_origin     ori: high-copy-number ColE1/pMB1/pBR322/pUC origin of replication
   5286..6146    -  CDS            AmpR: β-lactamase; bla; confers resistance to ampicillin, carbenicillin, and related antibiotics
   6147..6251    -  promoter       AmpR promoter: bla
   6346..6381    +  CDS            rop (fragment): Rop protein, which maintains plasmids at low copy number; rop
   6483..6582    +  misc_feature   bom (fragment): basis of mobility region from pBR322
   6588..6737    -  CDS            lacZα (fragment): LacZα fragment of β-galactosidase; lacZ fragment
   6737..6938    -  CDS            TcR (fragment): tetracycline efflux protein; tet; confers resistance to tetracycline
   6939..7037    +  CDS            env (fragment): murine leukemia virus gPr80 envelope polyprotein precursor; env; proteolytically cleaved into gp70SU and p15TM subunits
   7079..515     +  LTR            5' LTR (across the origin): 5' long terminal repeat from murine embryonic stem cell virus
>Addgene plasmid #214320 | pMSCV-human-pro-IL-18_DDEN29ENGD | addgene full sequence | sequence record 422642 | Addgene NGS Result
TGAAAGACCCCACCTGTAGGTTTGGCAAGCTAGCTTAAGTAACGCCATTTTGCAAGGCATGGAAAATACA
TAACTGAGAATAGAGAAGTTCAGATCAAGGTTAGGAACAGAGAGACAGCAGAATATGGGCCAAACAGGAT
ATCTGTGGTAAGCAGTTCCTGCCCCGGCTCAGGGCCAAGAACAGATGGTCCCCAGATGCGGTCCCGCCCT
CAGCAGTTTCTAGAGAACCATCAGATGTTTCCAGGGTGCCCCAAGGACCTGAAATGACCCTGTGCCTTAT
TTGAACTAACCAATCAGTTCGCTTCTCGCTTCTGTTCGCGCGCTTCTGCTCCCCGAGCTCAATAAAAGAG
CCCACAACCCCTCACTCGGCGCGCCAGTCCTCCGATAGACTGCGTCGCCCGGGTACCCGTATTCCCAATA
AAGCCTCTTGCTGTTTGCATCCGAATCGTGGACTCGCTGATCCTTGGGAGGGTCTCCTCAGATTGATTGA
CTGCCCACCTCGGGGGTCTTTCATTTGGAGGTTCCACCGAGATTTGGAGACCCCTGCCCAGGGACCACCG
ACCCCCCCGCCGGGAGGTAAGCTGGCCAGCGGTCGTTTCGTGTCTGTCTCTGTCTTTGTGCGTGTTTGTG
CCGGCATCTAATGTTTGCGCCTGCGTCTGTACTAGTTAGCTAACTAGCTCTGTATCTGGCGGACCCGTGG
TGGAACTGACGAGTTCTGAACACCCGGCCGCAACCCTGGGAGACGTCCCAGGGACTTTGGGGGCCGTTTT
TGTGGCCCGACCTGAGGAAGGGAGTCGATGTGGAATCCGACCCCGTCAGGATATGTGGTTCTGGTAGGAG
ACGAGAACCTAAAACAGTTCCCGCCTCCGTCTGAATTTTTGCTTTCGGTTTGGAACCGAAGCCGCGCGTC
TTGTCTGCTGCAGCGCTGCAGCATCGTTCTGTGTTGTCTCTGTCTGACTGTGTTTCTGTATTTGTCTGAA
AATTAGGGCCAGACTGTTACCACTCCCTTAAGTTTGACCTTAGGTCACTGGAAAGATGTCGAGCGGATCG
CTCACAACCAGTCGGTAGATGTCAAGAAGAGACGTTGGGTTACCTTCTGCTCTGCAGAATGGCCAACCTT
TAACGTCGGATGGCCGCGAGACGGCACCTTTAACCGAGACCTCATCACCCAGGTTAAGATCAAGGTCTTT
TCACCTGGCCCGCATGGACACCCAGACCAGGTCCCCTACATCGTGACCTGGGAAGCCTTGGCTTTTGACC
CCCCTCCCTGGGTCAAGCCCTTTGTACACCCTAAGCCTCCGCCTCCTCTTCCTCCATCCGCCCCGTCTCT
CCCCCTTGAACCTCCTCGTTCGACCCCGCCTCGATCCTCCCTTTATCCAGCCCTCACTCCTTCTCTAGGC
GCCGGAATTAGATCTCTCGAGATCGATGCGGCCGCGCCACCATGGAACAAAAACTCATCTCAGAAGAGGA
TCTGATGGCTGCTGAACCAGTAGAAGACAATTGCATCAACTTTGTGGCAATGAAATTTATTGACAATACG
CTTTACTTTATAGCTGAAGAAAATGGCGACCTGGAATCAGATTACTTTGGCAAGCTTGAATCTAAATTAT
CAGTCATAAGAAATTTGAATGACCAAGTTCTCTTCATTGACCAAGGAAATCGGCCTCTATTTGAAGATAT
GACTGATTCTGACTGTAGAGATAATGCACCCCGGACCATATTTATTATAAGTATGTATAAAGATAGCCAG
CCTAGAGGTATGGCTGTAACTATCTCTGTGAAGTGTGAGAAAATTTCAACTCTCTCCTGTGAGAACAAAA
TTATTTCCTTTAAGGAAATGAATCCTCCTGATAACATCAAGGATACAAAAAGTGACATCATATTCTTTCA
GAGAAGTGTCCCAGGACATGATAATAAGATGCAATTTGAATCTTCATCATACGAAGGATACTTTCTAGCT
TGTGAAAAAGAGAGAGACCTTTTTAAACTCATTTTGAAAAAAGAGGATGAATTGGGGGATAGATCTATAA
TGTTCACTGTTCAAAACGAAGACGACTACAAGGACGACGATGACAAGTAGGTCGACGGTATCGATAAGCT
TGATATCGAATTCCGCCCCCCCCCCTAACGTTACTGGCCGAAGCCGCTTGGAATAAGGCCGGTGTGCGTT
TGTCTATATGTTATTTTCCACCATATTGCCGTCTTTTGGCAATGTGAGGGCCCGGAAACCTGGCCCTGTC
TTCTTGACGAGCATTCCTAGGGGTCTTTCCCCTCTCGCCAAAGGAATGCAAGGTCTGTTGAATGTCGTGA
AGGAAGCAGTTCCTCTGGAAGCTTCTTGAAGACAAACAACGTCTGTAGCGACCCTTTGCAGGCAGCGGAA
CCCCCCACCTGGCGACAGGTGCCTCTGCGGCCAAAAGCCACGTGTATAAGATACACCTGCAAAGGCGGCA
CAACCCCAGTGCCACGTTGTGAGTTGGATAGTTGTGGAAAGAGTCAAATGGCTCTCCTCAAGCGTATTCA
ACAAGGGGCTGAAGGATGCCCAGAAGGTACCCCATTGTATGGGATCTGATCTGGGGCCTCGGTGCACATG
CTTTACATGTGTTTAGTCGAGGTTAAAAAAACGTCTAGGCCCCCCGAACCACGGGGACGTGGTTTTCCTT
TGAAAAACACGATGATAATATGGCCACAACCATGGTGAGCAAGGGCGAGGAGCTGTTCACCGGGGTGGTG
CCCATCCTGGTCGAGCTGGACGGCGACGTAAACGGCCACAAGTTCAGCGTGTCTGGCGAGGGCGAGGGCG
ATGCCACCTACGGCAAGCTGACCCTGAAGTTCATCTGCACCACCGGCAAGCTGCCCGTGCCCTGGCCCAC
CCTCGTGACCACCCTGACCTACGGCGTGCAGTGCTTCAGCCGCTACCCCGACCACATGAAGCAGCACGAC
TTCTTCAAGTCCGCCATGCCCGAAGGCTACGTCCAGGAGCGCACCATCTTCTTCAAGGACGACGGCAACT
ACAAGACCCGCGCCGAGGTGAAGTTCGAGGGCGACACCCTGGTGAACCGCATCGAGCTGAAGGGCATCGA
CTTCAAGGAGGACGGCAACATCCTGGGGCACAAGCTGGAGTACAACTACAACAGCCACAACGTCTATATC
ATGGCCGACAAGCAGAAGAACGGCATCAAGGCGAACTTCAAGATCCGCCACAACATCGAGGACGGCAGCG
TGCAGCTCGCCGACCACTACCAGCAGAACACCCCCATCGGCGACGGCCCCGTGCTGCTGCCCGACAACCA
CTACCTGAGCACCCAGTCCGCCCTGAGCAAAGACCCCAACGAGAAGCGCGATCACATGGTCCTGCTGGAG
TTCGTGACCGCCGCCGGGATCACTCTCGGCATGGACGAGCTGTACAAGTAATGAATTAATTAAGAATTCG
ATAAAATAAAAGATTTTATTTAGTCTCCAGAAAAAGGGGGGAATGAAAGACCCCACCTGTAGGTTTGGCA
AGCTAGCTTAAGTAACGCCATTTTGCAAGGCATGGAAAATACATAACTGAGAATAGAGAAGTTCAGATCA
AGGTTAGGAACAGAGAGACAGCAGAATATGGGCCAAACAGGATATCTGTGGTAAGCAGTTCCTGCCCCGG
CTCAGGGCCAAGAACAGATGGTCCCCAGATGCGGTCCCGCCCTCAGCAGTTTCTAGAGAACCATCAGATG
TTTCCAGGGTGCCCCAAGGACCTGAAATGACCCTGTGCCTTATTTGAACTAACCAATCAGTTCGCTTCTC
GCTTCTGTTCGCGCGCTTCTGCTCCCCGAGCTCAATAAAAGAGCCCACAACCCCTCACTCGGCGCGCCAG
TCCTCCGATAGACTGCGTCGCCCGGGTACCCGTGTATCCAATAAACCCTCTTGCAGTTGCATCCGACTTG
TGGTCTCGCTGTTCCTTGGGAGGGTCTCCTCTGAGTGATTGACTACCCGTCAGCGGGGGTCTTTCATGGG
TAACAGTTTCTTGAAGTTGGAGAACAACATTCTGAGGGTAGGAGTCGAATATTAAGTAATCCTGACTCAA
TTAGCCACTGTTTTGAATCCACATACTCCAATACTCCTGAAATAGTTCATTATGGACAGCGCAGAAAGAG
CTGGGGAGAATTGTGAAATTGTTATCCGCTCACAATTCCACACAACATACGAGCCGGAAGCATAAAGTGT
AAAGCCTGGGGTGCCTAATGAGTGAGCTAACTCACATTAATTGCGTTGCGCTCACTGCCCGCTTTCCAGT
CGGGAAACCTGTCGTGCCAGCTGCATTAATGAATCGGCCAACGCGCGGGGAGAGGCGGTTTGCGTATTGG
GCGCTCTTCCGCTTCCTCGCTCACTGACTCGCTGCGCTCGGTCGTTCGGCTGCGGCGAGCGGTATCAGCT
CACTCAAAGGCGGTAATACGGTTATCCACAGAATCAGGGGATAACGCAGGAAAGAACATGTGAGCAAAAG
GCCAGCAAAAGGCCAGGAACCGTAAAAAGGCCGCGTTGCTGGCGTTTTTCCATAGGCTCCGCCCCCCTGA
CGAGCATCACAAAAATCGACGCTCAAGTCAGAGGTGGCGAAACCCGACAGGACTATAAAGATACCAGGCG
TTTCCCCCTGGAAGCTCCCTCGTGCGCTCTCCTGTTCCGACCCTGCCGCTTACCGGATACCTGTCCGCCT
TTCTCCCTTCGGGAAGCGTGGCGCTTTCTCATAGCTCACGCTGTAGGTATCTCAGTTCGGTGTAGGTCGT
TCGCTCCAAGCTGGGCTGTGTGCACGAACCCCCCGTTCAGCCCGACCGCTGCGCCTTATCCGGTAACTAT
CGTCTTGAGTCCAACCCGGTAAGACACGACTTATCGCCACTGGCAGCAGCCACTGGTAACAGGATTAGCA
GAGCGAGGTATGTAGGCGGTGCTACAGAGTTCTTGAAGTGGTGGCCTAACTACGGCTACACTAGAAGAAC
AGTATTTGGTATCTGCGCTCTGCTGAAGCCAGTTACCTTCGGAAAAAGAGTTGGTAGCTCTTGATCCGGC
AAACAAACCACCGCTGGTAGCGGTGGTTTTTTTGTTTGCAAGCAGCAGATTACGCGCAGAAAAAAAGGAT
CTCAAGAAGATCCTTTGATCTTTTCTACGGGGTCTGACGCTCAGTGGAACGAAAACTCACGTTAAGGGAT
TTTGGTCATGAGATTATCAAAAAGGATCTTCACCTAGATCCTTTTAAATTAAAAATGAAGTTTTAAATCA
ATCTAAAGTATATATGAGTAAACTTGGTCTGACAGTTACCAATGCTTAATCAGTGAGGCACCTATCTCAG
CGATCTGTCTATTTCGTTCATCCATAGTTGCCTGACTCCCCGTCGTGTAGATAACTACGATACGGGAGGG
CTTACCATCTGGCCCCAGTGCTGCAATGATACCGCGAGACCCACGCTCACCGGCTCCAGATTTATCAGCA
ATAAACCAGCCAGCCGGAAGGGCCGAGCGCAGAAGTGGTCCTGCAACTTTATCCGCCTCCATCCAGTCTA
TTAATTGTTGCCGGGAAGCTAGAGTAAGTAGTTCGCCAGTTAATAGTTTGCGCAACGTTGTTGCCATTGC
TACAGGCATCGTGGTGTCACGCTCGTCGTTTGGTATGGCTTCATTCAGCTCCGGTTCCCAACGATCAAGG
CGAGTTACATGATCCCCCATGTTGTGCAAAAAAGCGGTTAGCTCCTTCGGTCCTCCGATCGTTGTCAGAA
GTAAGTTGGCCGCAGTGTTATCACTCATGGTTATGGCAGCACTGCATAATTCTCTTACTGTCATGCCATC
CGTAAGATGCTTTTCTGTGACTGGTGAGTACTCAACCAAGTCATTCTGAGAATAGTGTATGCGGCGACCG
AGTTGCTCTTGCCCGGCGTCAATACGGGATAATACCGCGCCACATAGCAGAACTTTAAAAGTGCTCATCA
TTGGAAAACGTTCTTCGGGGCGAAAACTCTCAAGGATCTTACCGCTGTTGAGATCCAGTTCGATGTAACC
CACTCGTGCACCCAACTGATCTTCAGCATCTTTTACTTTCACCAGCGTTTCTGGGTGAGCAAAAACAGGA
AGGCAAAATGCCGCAAAAAAGGGAATAAGGGCGACACGGAAATGTTGAATACTCATACTCTTCCTTTTTC
AATATTATTGAAGCATTTATCAGGGTTATTGTCTCATGAGCGGATACATATTTGAATGTATTTAGAAAAA
TAAACAAATAGGGGTTCCGCGCACATTTCCCCGAAAAGTGCCACCTGACGTCTAAGAAACCATTATTATC
ATGACATTAACCTATAAAAATAGGCGTATCACGAGGCCCTTTCGTCTCGCGCGTTTCGGTGATGACGGTG
AAAACCTCTGACACATGCAGCTCCCGGAGACGGTCACAGCTTGTCTGTAAGCGGATGCCGGGAGCAGACA
AGCCCGTCAGGGCGCGTCAGCGGGTGTTGGCGGGTGTCGGGGCTGGCTTAACTATGCGGCATCAGAGCAG
ATTGTACTGAGAGTGCACCATATGCGGTGTGAAATACCGCACAGATGCGTAAGGAGAAAATACCGCATCA
GGCGCCATTCGCCATTCAGGCTGCGCAACTGTTGGGAAGGGCGATCGGTGCGGGCCTCTTCGCTATTACG
CCAGCTGGCGAAAGGGGGATGTGCTGCAAGGCGATTAAGTTGGGTAACGCCAGGGTTTTCCCAGTCACGA
CGTTGTAAAACGACGGCGCAAGGAATGGTGCATGCAAGGAGATGGCGCCCAACAGTCCCCCGGCCACGGG
GCCTGCCACCATACCCACGCCGAAACAAGCGCTCATGAGCCCGAAGTGGCGAGCCCGATCTTCCCCATCG
GTGATGTCGGCGATATAGGCGCCAGCAACCGCACCTGTGGCGCCGGTGATGCCGGCCACGATGCGTCCGG
CGTAGAGGCGATTAGTCCAATTTGTTAAAGACAGGATATCAGTGGTCCAGGCTCTAGTTTTGACTCAACA
ATATCACCAGCTGAAGCCTATAGAGTACGAGCCATAGATAAAATAAAAGATTTTATTTAGTCTCCAGAAA
AAGGGGGGAA
